>Addgene plasmid #216433 | pPOM008_P5_ConR7 | addgene full sequence | sequence record 427376 | Addgene NGS Result
GACCAGACCAATAAAAAACGCCCGGCGGCAACCGAGCGTTCTGAACAAATCCAGATGGAGTTCTGAGGTC
ATTACTGGATCTATCAACAGGAGTCCAAGCGAGCTCGATATCAAATTACGCCCCGCCCTGCCACTCATCG
CAGTACTGTTGTAATTCATTAAGCATTCTGCCGACATGGAAGCCATCACAAACGGCATGATGAACCTGAA
TCGCCAGCGGCATCAGCACCTTGTCGCCTTGCGTATAATATTTGCCCATGGTGAAAACGGGGGCGAAGAA
GTTGTCCATATTGGCCACGTTTAAATCAAAACTGGTGAAACTCACCCAGGGATTGGCTGAAACGAAAAAC
ATATTCTCAATAAACCCTTTAGGGAAATAGGCCAGGTTTTCACCGTAACACGCCACATCTTGCGAATATA
TGTGTAGAAACTGCCGGAAATCGTCGTGGTATTCACTCCAGAGCGATGAAAACGTTTCAGTTTGCTCATG
GAAAACGGTGTAACAAGGGTGAACACTATCCCATATCACCAGCTCACCGTCTTTCATTGCCATACGAAAT
TCCGGATGAGCATTCATCAGGCGGGCAAGAATGTGAATAAAGGCCGGATAAAACTTGTGCTTATTTTTCT
TTACGGTCTTTAAAAAGGCCGTAATATCCAGCTGAACGGTCTGGTTATAGGTACATTGAGCAACTGACTG
AAATGCCTCAAAATGTTCTTTACGATGCCATTGGGATATATCAACGGTGGTATATCCAGTGATTTTTTTC
TCCATTTTAGCTTCCTTAGCTCCTGAAAATCTCGATAACTCAAAAAATACGCCCGGTAGTGATCTTATTT
CATTATGGTGAAAGTTGGAACCTCTTACGTGCCCGATCAATCATGACCAAAATCCCTTAACGTGAGTTTT
CGTTCCACTGAGCGTCAGACCCCGTAGAAAAGATCAAAGGATCTTCTTGAGATCCTTTTTTTCTGCGCGT
AATCTGCTGCTTGCAAACAAAAAAACCACCGCTACCAGCGGTGGTTTGTTTGCCGGATCAAGAGCTACCA
ACTCTTTTTCCGAAGGTAACTGGCTTCAGCAGAGCGCAGATACCAAATACTGTTCTTCTAGTGTAGCCGT
AGTTAGGCCACCACTTCAAGAACTCTGTAGCACCGCCTACATACCTCGCTCTGCTAATCCTGTTACCAGT
GGCTGCTGCCAGTGGCGATAAGTCGTGTCTTACCGGGTTGGACTCAAGACGATAGTTACCGGATAAGGCG
CAGCGGTCGGGCTGAACGGGGGGTTCGTGCACACAGCCCAGCTTGGAGCGAACGACCTACACCGAACTGA
GATACCTACAGCGTGAGCTATGAGAAAGCGCCACGCTTCCCGAAGGGAGAAAGGCGGACAGGTATCCGGT
AAGCGGCAGGGTCGGAACAGGAGAGCGCACGAGGGAGCTTCCAGGGGGAAACGCCTGGTATCTTTATAGT
CCTGTCGGGTTTCGCCACCTCTGACTTGAGCGTCGATTTTTGTGATGCTCGTCAGGGGGGCGGAGCCTAT
GGAAAAACGCCAGCAACGCGGCCTTTTTACGGTTCCTGGCCTTTTGCTGGCCTTTTGCTCACATGTTCTT
TCCTGCGTTATCCCCTGATTCTGTGGATAACCGTAGTCGGTCTCAGCTGCGAGTGAGACGCGGATGGATG
TCGTGGGACTCATCATCCATTGATATAATCCTCGTGGCTTTATCGAGCGGATCATGTCGGGTTAAGTTAA
GACGCACTGTCGGAACTCACTTTCAACAGTGCGCGAAATGTGCCAGGACGTCTGCCAAGTAGCACTAGTG
CACTGCAGTACATGA
Features (pLannotate 1.2.2; 4 found; start..end, strand, type, name):
     11..45      -  terminator     lambda t0 terminator: minimal transcription terminator from phage lambda (Scholtissek and Grosse, 1987)
    119..775     -  CDS            cat: CAT_ECOLX - Experimental evidence at protein level: Swiss-Prot protein existence level 1. This enzyme is an effector of chloramphenicol resistance in bacteria. From Escherichia coli. This protein is used as a marker in many commonly used cloning vectors, such as pACYC184.
    776..873     -  promoter       cat promoter: promoter of the E. coli cat gene encoding chloramphenicol acetyltransferase
    957..1545    +  rep_origin     ori: high-copy-number ColE1/pMB1/pBR322/pUC origin of replication
