[The description below was written by a language model from this plasmid's Addgene catalogue record and pLannotate feature annotations shown in this document.]
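Description:
pPOM008_P5_ConR7 is a small (about 1.8 kb) synthetic-biology part plasmid from the POMBOX fission yeast cloning toolkit, built in the pYTK001 part-entry backbone of the Yeast Toolkit MoClo system. It is an E. coli storage vector rather than an expression construct. It replicates from a high-copy ColE1/pUC-type origin and is selected with chloramphenicol through the cat gene (chloramphenicol acetyltransferase), which is driven by its native cat promoter and followed by a minimal lambda t0 terminator. The feature table shows no yeast origin, yeast marker or eukaryotic regulatory element, as expected for a part that is only meant to be excised and passed on in Golden Gate reactions.

The payload is a 173 bp synthetic sequence, Connector R7, cloned by Golden Gate as a type 5 part under the YeastToolkit MoClo grammar. The automated annotation does not label the connector. It presumably lies in the unannotated sequence outside the resistance cassette and origin, but the record gives no coordinates for it.

In the MoClo hierarchy, right connectors are placed at the downstream end of a single transcription unit during cassette assembly. A left connector is placed at the upstream end. The connectors carry the Type IIS restriction sites and overhangs that set the order in which individual cassettes are joined in the next assembly step. A numbered connector such as R7 therefore assigns a cassette to a defined position in a multigene array, and its number suggests that it extends assembly capacity to a larger number of transcription units. The stated purpose is multigene assembly by MoClo Golden Gate cloning, in the context of a toolkit for molecular and synthetic biology in fission yeast.
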