Addgene plasmid #216433: pPOM008_P5_ConR7
Purpose: Allows multigene assembly with MoClo golden gate cloning. Part type 5 following the YeastToolkit MoClo grammar. Right connector.
Depositing lab: Tomáš Pluskal. Depositing organization: Institute of Organic Chemistry and Biochemistry, Academy of Sciences of the Czech Republic. Publication: POMBOX: A Fission Yeast Cloning Toolkit for Molecular and Synthetic Biology. Hebra T, Smrckova H, Elkatmis B, Prevorovsky M, Pluskal T. ACS Synth Biol. 2023 Nov 22. doi: 10.1021/acssynbio.3c00529. PubMed 37991801.
Backbone
  Vector backbone: pYTK001
  Vector type: Synthetic Biology
Growth in bacteria
  Bacterial resistance: Chloramphenicol, 25 μg/mL
  Growth temperature: 37°C
  Growth strain: DH5alpha
  Copy number: High Copy
Gene/Insert
  Gene/Insert name: Connector R7
  Species: Synthetic
  Insert size (bp): 173
  Cloning method: Golden Gate
Terms and licenses: Academic/Nonprofit Terms; Industry Terms: Not Available to Industry
How to cite: pPOM008_P5_ConR7 was a gift from Tomáš Pluskal (Addgene plasmid # 216433 ; http://n2t.net/addgene:216433 ; RRID:Addgene_216433)
